Addgene plasmid #158412: pEMS2166
Purpose: High Copy number plasmid containing Ple331 (PAX6 MiniPromoter) insert
Depositing lab: Elizabeth Simpson. Depositing organization: University of British Columbia. Publication: Human MiniPromoters for ocular-rAAV expression in ON bipolar, cone, corneal, endothelial, Muller glial, and PAX6 cells. Korecki AJ, Cueva-Vargas JL, Fornes O, Agostinone J, Farkas RA, Hickmott JW, Lam SL, Mathelier A, Zhou M, Wasserman WW, Di Polo A, Simpson EM. Gene Ther. 2021 Feb 2. pii: 10.1038/s41434-021-00227-z. doi: 10.1038/s41434-021-00227-z. PubMed 33531684.
Backbone
  Vector backbone: pUC57
  Backbone manufacturer: GenScript
  Total vector size (bp): 4689
  Vector type: Unspecified
Growth in bacteria
  Bacterial resistance: Ampicillin, 100 μg/mL
  Growth temperature: 37°C
  Growth strain: DH5alpha
  Copy number: High Copy
Gene/Insert
  Gene/Insert name: Ple331 (alt name: PAX6 MiniPromoter)
  Species: H. sapiens (human)
  Insert size (bp): 1997
  GenBank ID: PAX6 Gene
  Entrez Gene: PAX6 (a.k.a. AN, AN1, AN2, ASGD5, D11S812E, FVH1, MGDA, WAGR)
  Promoter: Ple331
  Cloning method: Restriction Enzyme; 5′ cloning site FseI (not destroyed); 3′ cloning site AscI (not destroyed)
  Sequencing primers: 5′ M13-fwd; 3′ M13-rev
Terms and licenses: Academic/Nonprofit Terms; Industry Terms
Depositor comments: Plasmid commercially produced by Genscript . Please see the annotated GenBank file and the additional image file for the specific location of features in this plasmid, including the MiniPromoter.
How to cite: pEMS2166 was a gift from Elizabeth Simpson (Addgene plasmid # 158412 ; http://n2t.net/addgene:158412 ; RRID:Addgene_158412)
