[The description below was written by a language model from this plasmid's Addgene catalogue record and pLannotate feature annotations shown in this document.]
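Description:
pEMS2166 is a high-copy bacterial cloning plasmid of 4,689 bp built on the commercial pUC57 backbone, serving as a storage and source vector for Ple331, a human PAX6 MiniPromoter. It is propagated in E. coli from the pUC/ColE1-type origin and selected with ampicillin through the β-lactamase gene (AmpR) and its native promoter. The remaining annotated features are ordinary backbone remnants: the lac promoter, lac operator and CAP binding site, a lacZα fragment, and short fragments of lacI, bom and rop. No mammalian reporter, polyadenylation signal, viral repeat or eukaryotic selection marker is annotated, and the record lists the vector type as unspecified, so the plasmid appears to carry the promoter alone rather than an expression cassette.

The payload is a 1,997 bp insert of human origin, designed from regulatory sequence of the PAX6 gene, which encodes a transcription factor central to eye development. The insert is flanked by FseI and AscI sites, both left intact, so the MiniPromoter can be excised as a unit and moved into other vectors. The automated feature table does not annotate the MiniPromoter itself. However, a large unannotated gap between the lacZα fragment and the lac operator is big enough to hold it, and its placement between the M13 forward and reverse sequencing primer sites fits insertion in the pUC57 cloning region. The depositor notes that an annotated file gives the exact location of the features.

The associated publication describes compact human MiniPromoters for recombinant AAV expression in specific ocular cell types, including PAX6-expressing cells. This suggests the plasmid is a source of Ple331 for subcloning into rAAV or other expression vectors to restrict transgene expression to such cells.
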