Features (pLannotate 1.2.2; 10 found; start..end, strand, type, name):
    137..236     +  misc_feature   bom (fragment): basis of mobility region from pBR322
    242..399     -  CDS            lacZα (fragment): LacZα fragment of β-galactosidase; lacZ fragment
   2492..2508    -  protein_bind   lac operator: The lac repressor binds to the lac operator to inhibit transcription in E. coli. This inhibition can be relieved by adding lactose or isopropyl-β-D-thiogalactopyranoside (IPTG). lac repressor encoded by lacI
   2516..2546    -  promoter       lac promoter: promoter for the E. coli lac operon
   2561..2582    -  protein_bind   CAP binding site: CAP binding activates transcription in the presence of cAMP. E. coli catabolite activator protein
   2595..2687    -  CDS            lacI (fragment): lac repressor; lacI; The lac repressor binds to the lac operator to inhibit transcription in E. coli. This inhibition can be relieved by adding lactose or isopropyl-β-D-thiogalactopyranoside (IPTG).
   2870..3458    -  rep_origin     ori: high-copy-number ColE1/pMB1/pBR322/pUC origin of replication
   3629..4489    -  CDS            AmpR: β-lactamase; bla; confers resistance to ampicillin, carbenicillin, and related antibiotics
   4490..4594    -  promoter       AmpR promoter: bla
   4689..35      +  CDS            rop (fragment) (across the origin): Rop protein, which maintains plasmids at low copy number; rop
>Addgene plasmid #158412 | pEMS2166 | addgene full sequence | sequence record 309570 | Addgene NGS Result
TCGCGCGTTTCGGTGATGACGGTGAAAACCTCTGACACATGCAGCTCCCGGAGACGGTCACAGCTTGTCT
GTAAGCGGATGCCGGGAGCAGACAAGCCCGTCAGGGCGCGTCAGCGGGTGTTGGCGGGTGTCGGGGCTGG
CTTAACTATGCGGCATCAGAGCAGATTGTACTGAGAGTGCACCATATGCGGTGTGAAATACCGCACAGAT
GCGTAAGGAGAAAATACCGCATCAGGCGCCATTCGCCATTCAGGCTGCGCAACTGTTGGGAAGGGCGATC
GGTGCGGGCCTCTTCGCTATTACGCCAGCTGGCGAAAGGGGGATGTGCTGCAAGGCGATTAAGTTGGGTA
ACGCCAGGGTTTTCCCAGTCACGACGTTGTAAAACGACGGCCAGTGAATTCGAGCTCGGTACCGGCCGGC
CTCCCTTTTGCTACAGGCATAGTTTAAGTCTTGTGTCACAAATAAAAGGATCCTCCCTAGCATATGGAGT
AGTTGCCATGTCCTCCCAGGGATGGTCTGTAGCTATGTTCACCTCAGGCTCATCAAGAAGAGGTAAACTG
TCAAGTATAATTTCAGTCATAGGGTGGTTTGGTTGAGACAGATTAGTGGTATGCAATCATGATAGATAGT
TTATCCCAGCTCCAAACTGCCGCTTGGGAAATCTTGAACTCAAATGAACAGAGACTCAGTCATTATTAGT
GTCAAAAAGGTATACAGAGGCAAAATTTGGTTGGCAGCATAAAAGATGAATCAAAGCAAAAAAGTGACCA
ATTGCATGTTCAAAATCGAAATTGAGATGCATACTACAGCTTGGAAATACTTTAAATACCAGAAAAGTCA
CACATTATTAATTGCGCATTGATTAATATTTAAAACATGTTTCTGTAATGTATTTTCAAAGAGACAATAA
AATTACATGTATTTTCTTATTTCAAAACCTTTATTCTCAAGGTGATGCATAGTAAGGAGTACCCTTTTAG
ATACAGGAGTAAGATAGCAAAATGTTTTTTAAAAATTTGTTTAATTTTTAGTATCTTTCCTTCAGCTGCA
TATTTCCAGAAATAAGACTTTTTAGAAGAAGAATTTAGTTTTATGGGACTATTTTAATATTCAAATGTCT
TACAGTTTGATGACTTTCTCAGGAAGAAATCAGGTTATAATAAAAGCATGAATTTAAAATGTGGAAGAAC
CTAATCTAAATAACTTTCCAAATATTTTCTAAACACTGAAAAATATATATTTATAAATTGTAAAATACAT
TATTCTATTAGCAAACACAAACTTTGGTATCTTTAAATCAGACTCCCCCCCCAACCAAATATCCACAAAA
AGAATGTCCTCAAGTGTCAATGCATGAAGTCATGCGTGAAGATAAATCTAACAGCTCTTTCTGTGTCATT
CCTAATGCACTTGTCACTCAGTATTATCCATCCTCATTAATGACAATGGGAAAGTTTATCTTGGGAACAC
GTTTTAAATCATCTACTCTTTACAATGGGACCATGAAATCTCTTACAAAACATGAGGCGGGAACTACTCT
GACAACAAAACCCCTTCCTGGCAGCTTTATTCTTAATTCCTGTTCAAGGAGTAATCTGTTTATTATAAAA
TCATACAGAACAATATATTAAACAGAATTTGAAACAAGAATAGCTAGTGTGATTTCCAAGCTTACAAGTA
TTTTTACAACATTTTTATTAGGCTGAAAACACTACATTGAGTTCTTTTTGTGTGATTTCATGCAATCTTC
TATTCTACATCGTAAACACCTTTGAAAAGAAGTTTTGTTTTACATAATTTAAAAATAATTTTCAAATGGT
AAGGACACTGGTGTTTATATAATTATTTTAAAATACAATAACTTACATTAGCTTAAATAAAAGCAGTTAT
TAAGTAAAAATGTGCTCATGTTTAAATTTCCTAACCAAAATGCCAAAATATTCCAACTCTTGGGGATCGG
AGGAGGGGACAGGGTGATTACCCAGAGAGGTAGCTGGCCAGCCTAAGGGCAGAGATCTTGGGGCCCTAGT
GCCCGAAGGTGCGGAGGAGCGCACTCGGCAAGACTAGTTTCCTGGGGATCGACTCTACGCCATACAGGAC
GGCGGCCCAGGCTGGACCGGGCCGGGCTAGAGCAGTCACAGGCCGGGCCAAGGAAGGCCAAAGCAGGGGT
TGGAGCCGGCCGGACCCTGGGTGGGGAGAAGCAGGCTCCCGCCCGGCCGGAAAACTAGTCGGCGCAGAGC
TGTGCCCAACTCTAGCCGCCATGACGTCACGCGGGCCGGGCAGCCAATGAGGACGGCGCTGGCGTGGATA
TTAAGGAAAGTTAGCGCCTGCCTGAGCACCCTCTTTTCTTATCATTGACATTTAAACTCTGGGGCAGGTC
CTCGCGTAGAACGCGGCTGTCAGGCGCGCCATCGGATCCCGGGCCCGTCGACTGCAGAGGCCTGCATGCA
AGCTTGGCGTAATCATGGTCATAGCTGTTTCCTGTGTGAAATTGTTATCCGCTCACAATTCCACACAACA
TACGAGCCGGAAGCATAAAGTGTAAAGCCTGGGGTGCCTAATGAGTGAGCTAACTCACATTAATTGCGTT
GCGCTCACTGCCCGCTTTCCAGTCGGGAAACCTGTCGTGCCAGCTGCATTAATGAATCGGCCAACGCGCG
GGGAGAGGCGGTTTGCGTATTGGGCGCTCTTCCGCTTCCTCGCTCACTGACTCGCTGCGCTCGGTCGTTC
GGCTGCGGCGAGCGGTATCAGCTCACTCAAAGGCGGTAATACGGTTATCCACAGAATCAGGGGATAACGC
AGGAAAGAACATGTGAGCAAAAGGCCAGCAAAAGGCCAGGAACCGTAAAAAGGCCGCGTTGCTGGCGTTT
TTCCATAGGCTCCGCCCCCCTGACGAGCATCACAAAAATCGACGCTCAAGTCAGAGGTGGCGAAACCCGA
CAGGACTATAAAGATACCAGGCGTTTCCCCCTGGAAGCTCCCTCGTGCGCTCTCCTGTTCCGACCCTGCC
GCTTACCGGATACCTGTCCGCCTTTCTCCCTTCGGGAAGCGTGGCGCTTTCTCATAGCTCACGCTGTAGG
TATCTCAGTTCGGTGTAGGTCGTTCGCTCCAAGCTGGGCTGTGTGCACGAACCCCCCGTTCAGCCCGACC
GCTGCGCCTTATCCGGTAACTATCGTCTTGAGTCCAACCCGGTAAGACACGACTTATCGCCACTGGCAGC
AGCCACTGGTAACAGGATTAGCAGAGCGAGGTATGTAGGCGGTGCTACAGAGTTCTTGAAGTGGTGGCCT
AACTACGGCTACACTAGAAGAACAGTATTTGGTATCTGCGCTCTGCTGAAGCCAGTTACCTTCGGAAAAA
GAGTTGGTAGCTCTTGATCCGGCAAACAAACCACCGCTGGTAGCGGTGGTTTTTTTGTTTGCAAGCAGCA
GATTACGCGCAGAAAAAAAGGATCTCAAGAAGATCCTTTGATCTTTTCTACGGGGTCTGACGCTCAGTGG
AACGAAAACTCACGTTAAGGGATTTTGGTCATGAGATTATCAAAAAGGATCTTCACCTAGATCCTTTTAA
ATTAAAAATGAAGTTTTAAATCAATCTAAAGTATATATGAGTAAACTTGGTCTGACAGTTACCAATGCTT
AATCAGTGAGGCACCTATCTCAGCGATCTGTCTATTTCGTTCATCCATAGTTGCCTGACTCCCCGTCGTG
TAGATAACTACGATACGGGAGGGCTTACCATCTGGCCCCAGTGCTGCAATGATACCGCGAGACCCACGCT
CACCGGCTCCAGATTTATCAGCAATAAACCAGCCAGCCGGAAGGGCCGAGCGCAGAAGTGGTCCTGCAAC
TTTATCCGCCTCCATCCAGTCTATTAATTGTTGCCGGGAAGCTAGAGTAAGTAGTTCGCCAGTTAATAGT
TTGCGCAACGTTGTTGCCATTGCTACAGGCATCGTGGTGTCACGCTCGTCGTTTGGTATGGCTTCATTCA
GCTCCGGTTCCCAACGATCAAGGCGAGTTACATGATCCCCCATGTTGTGCAAAAAAGCGGTTAGCTCCTT
CGGTCCTCCGATCGTTGTCAGAAGTAAGTTGGCCGCAGTGTTATCACTCATGGTTATGGCAGCACTGCAT
AATTCTCTTACTGTCATGCCATCCGTAAGATGCTTTTCTGTGACTGGTGAGTACTCAACCAAGTCATTCT
GAGAATAGTGTATGCGGCGACCGAGTTGCTCTTGCCCGGCGTCAATACGGGATAATACCGCGCCACATAG
CAGAACTTTAAAAGTGCTCATCATTGGAAAACGTTCTTCGGGGCGAAAACTCTCAAGGATCTTACCGCTG
TTGAGATCCAGTTCGATGTAACCCACTCGTGCACCCAACTGATCTTCAGCATCTTTTACTTTCACCAGCG
TTTCTGGGTGAGCAAAAACAGGAAGGCAAAATGCCGCAAAAAAGGGAATAAGGGCGACACGGAAATGTTG
AATACTCATACTCTTCCTTTTTCAATATTATTGAAGCATTTATCAGGGTTATTGTCTCATGAGCGGATAC
ATATTTGAATGTATTTAGAAAAATAAACAAATAGGGGTTCCGCGCACATTTCCCCGAAAAGTGCCACCTG
ACGTCTAAGAAACCATTATTATCATGACATTAACCTATAAAAATAGGCGTATCACGAGGCCCTTTCGTC
